>Addgene plasmid #85664 | pEGFP-YOD1 | addgene full sequence | sequence record 171254 | Addgene NGS Result
ATGGTGAGCAAGGGCGAGGAGCTGTTCACCGGGGTGGTGCCCATCCTGGTCGAGCTGGACGGCGACGTAA
ACGGCCACAAGTTCAGCGTGTCCGGCGAGGGCGAGGGCGATGCCACCTACGGCAAGCTGACCCTGAAGTT
CATCTGCACCACCGGCAAGCTGCCCGTGCCCTGGCCCACCCTCGTGACCACCCTGACCTACGGCGTGCAG
TGCTTCAGCCGCTACCCCGACCACATGAAGCAGCACGACTTCTTCAAGTCCGCCATGCCCGAAGGCTACG
TCCAGGAGCGCACCATCTTCTTCAAGGACGACGGCAACTACAAGACCCGCGCCGAGGTGAAGTTCGAGGG
CGACACCCTGGTGAACCGCATCGAGCTGAAGGGCATCGACTTCAAGGAGGACGGCAACATCCTGGGGCAC
AAGCTGGAGTACAACTACAACAGCCACAACGTCTATATCATGGCCGACAAGCAGAAGAACGGCATCAAGG
TGAACTTCAAGATCCGCCACAACATCGAGGACGGCAGCGTGCAGCTCGCCGACCACTACCAGCAGAACAC
CCCCATCGGCGACGGCCCCGTGCTGCTGCCCGACAACCACTACCTGAGCACCCAGTCCGCCCTGAGCAAA
GACCCCAACGAGAAGCGCGATCACATGGTCCTGCTGGAGTTCGTGACCGCCGCCGGGATCACTCTCGGCA
TGGACGAGCTGTACAAGTCCGGACTCAGATCTCGAGGTTATCAAACAAGTTTGTACAAAAAAGTTGGCAT
GTTTGGCCCCGCTAAAGGTCGCCATTTTGGAGTCCACCCGGCGCCTGGTTTCCCCGGCGGCGTCTCCCAA
CAGGCTGCCGGGACCAAAGCTGGCCCCGCGGGTGCCTGGCCTGTGGGCAGCCGGACCGACACGATGTGGC
GGCTCCGCTGCAAGGCCAAGGACGGCACCCATGTTTTGCAGGGGCTGTCCAGCCGGACCCGGGTGCGGGA
ACTCCAGGGCCAAATTGCCGCCATCACCGGGATCGCCCCCGGCGGTCAGCGAATCCTCGTCGGATACCCT
CCCGAGTGCCTGGATCTCAGCAATGGGGATACCATTCTGGAAGACTTGCCCATCCAATCTGGTGACATGC
TGATCATTGAAGAAGACCAAACCAGGCCCAGAAGTTCACCTGCATTTACTAAACGTGGTGCTTCTAGTTA
CGTCAGGGAAACTTTGCCTGTGCTTACCAGAACCGTGGTCCCAGCAGACAACTCTTGCCTCTTTACTAGT
GTGTACTATGTCGTCGAAGGAGGAGTCTTGAATCCAGCTTGTGCCCCTGAGATGAGACGCCTCATAGCAC
AAATTGTAGCAAGCGATCCAGACTTCTATAGTGAGGCAATACTGGGAAAAACAAATCAAGAGTACTGTGA
CTGGATCAAAAGGGATGACACTTGGGGAGGAGCAATAGAGATATCGATTTTGTCCAAGTTTTACCAATGT
GAAATATGTGTAGTGGATACACAGACAGTAAGAATTGATCGTTTTGGGGAAGATGCAGGATATACCAAAA
GGGTTCTGCTTATTTATGATGGCATCCACTATGATCCACTTCAGCGTAACTTCCCTGATCCAGATACACC
TCCTCTGACCATTTTCTCCTCTAATGATGATATTGTTCTTGTACAAGCACTGGAATTAGCAGATGAAGCT
AGAAGAAGGAGACAGTTTACTGATGTCAACCGCTTCACCCTGAGATGCATGGTATGTCAGAAAGGATTAA
CTGGACAAGCAGAAGCAAGGGAACATGCCAAGGAGACAGGCCATACCAACTTTGGAGAAGTGTGACCAAC
TTTCTTGTACAAAGTGGTTCGATAACGAATTCTGCAGTCGACGGTACCGCGGGCCCGGGATCCACCGGAT
CTAGATAACTGATCATAATCAGCCATACCACATTTGTAGAGGTTTTACTTGCTTTAAAAAACCTCCCACA
CCTCCCCCTGAACCTGAAACATAAAATGAATGCAATTGTTGTTGTTAACTTGTTTATTGCAGCTTATAAT
GGTTACAAATAAAGCAATAGCATCACAAATTTCACAAATAAAGCATTTTTTTCACTGCATTCTAGTTGTG
GTTTGTCCAAACTCATCAATGTATCTTAACGCGTAAATTGTAAGCGTTAATATTTTGTTAAAATTCGCGT
TAAATTTTTGTTAAATCAGCTCATTTTTTAACCAATAGGCCGAAATCGGCAAAATCCCTTATAAATCAAA
AGAATAGACCGAGATAGGGT
[37 nt withheld, positions 2261-2297]
AAAGAACGTGGACTCCAACGTCAAAGG
[49 nt withheld, positions 2325-2373]
T
[91 nt withheld, positions 2375-2465]
G
[124 nt withheld, positions 2467-2590]
CAGGTGGCACTTTTCGGGGAAATGTGCGCGGAACCCCTATTTGTTTATTTTTCTAAATACATTCAAATAT
GTATCCGCTCATGAGACAATAACCCTGATAAATGCTTCAATAATATTGAAAAAGGAAGAGTCCTGAGGCG
GAAAGAACCAGCTGTGGAATGTGTGTCAGTTAGGGTGTGGAAAGTCCCCAGGCTCCCCAGCAGGCAGAAG
TATGCAAAGCATGCATCTCAATTAGTCAGCAACCAGGTGTGGAAAGTCCCCAGGCTCCCCAGCAGGCAGA
AGTATGCAAAGCATGCATCTCAATTAGTCAGCAACCATAGTCCCGCCCCTAACTCCGCCCATCCCGCCCC
TAACTCCGCCCAGTTCCGCCCATTCTCCGCCCCATGGCTGACTAATTTTTTTTATTTATGCAGAGGCCGA
GGCCGCCTCGGCCTCTGAGCTATTCCAGAAGTAGTGAGGAGGCTTTTTTGGAGGCCTAGGCTTTTGCAAA
GATCGATCAAGAGACAGGATGAGGATCGTTTCGCATGATTGAACAAGATGGATTGCACGCAGGTTCTCCG
GCCGCTTGGGTGGAGAGGCTATTCGGCTATGACTGGGCACAACAGACAATCGGCTGCTCTGATGCCGCCG
TGTTCCGGCTGTCAGCGCAGGGGCGCCCGGTTCTTTTTGTCAAGACCGACCTGTCCGGTGCCCTGAATGA
ACTGCAAGACGAGGCAGCGCGGCTATCGTGGCTGGCCACGACGGGCGTTCCTTGCGCAGCTGTGCTCGAC
GTTGTCACTGAAGCGGGAAGGGACTGGCTGCTATTGGGCGAAGTGCCGGGGCAGGATCTCCTGTCATCTC
ACCTTGCTCCTGCCGAGAAAGTATCCATCATGGCTGATGCAATGCGGCGGCTGCATACGCTTGATCCGGC
TACCTGCCCATTCGACCACCAAGCGAAACATCGCATCGAGCGAGCACGTACTCGGATGGAAGCCGGTCTT
GTCGATCAGGATGATCTGGACGAAGAGCATCAGGGGCTCGCGCCAGCCGAACTGTTCGCCAGGCTCAAGG
CGAGCATGCCCGACGGCGAGGATCTCGTCGTGACCCATGGCGATGCCTGCTTGCCGAATATCATGGTGGA
AAATGGCCGCTTTTCTGGATTCATCGACTGTGGCCGGCTGGGTGTGGCGGACCGCTATCAGGACATAGCG
TTGGCTACCCGTGATATTGCTGAAGAGCTTGGCGGCGAATGGGCTGACCGCTTCCTCGTGCTTTACGGTA
TCGCCGCTCCCGATTCGCAGCGCATCGCCTTCTATCGCCTTCTTGACGAGTTCTTCTGAGCGGGACTCTG
GGGTTCGAAATGACCGACCAAGCGACGCCCAACCTGCCATCACGAGATTTCGATTCCACCGCCGCCTTCT
ATGAAAGGTTGGGCTTCGGAATCGTTTTCCGGGACGCCGGCTGGATGATCCTCCAGCGCGGGGATCTCAT
GCTGGAGTTCTTCGCCCACCCTAGGGGGAGGCTAACTGAAACACGGAAGGAGACAATACCGGAAGGAACC
CGCGCTATGACGGCAATAAAAAGACAGAATAAAACGCACGGTGTTGGGTCGTTTGTTCATAAACGCGGGG
TTCGGTCCCAGGGCTGGCACTCTGTCGATACCCCACCGAGACCCCATTGGGGCCAATACGCCCGCGTTTC
TTCCTTTTCCCCACCCCACCCCCCAAGTTCGGGTGAAGGCCCAGGGCTCGCAGCCAACGTCGGGGCGGCA
GGCCCTGCCATAGCCTCAGGTTACTCATATATACTTTAGATTGATTTAAAACTTCATTTTTAATTTAAAA
GGATCTAGGTGAAGATCCTTTTTGATAATCTCATGACCAAAATCCCTTAACGTGAGTTTTCGTTCCACTG
AGCGTCAGACCCCGTAGAAAAGATCAAAGGATCTTCTTGAGATCCTTTTTTTCTGCGCGTAATCTGCTGC
TTGCAAACAAAAAAACCACCGCTACCAGCGGTGGTTTGTTTGCCGGATCAAGAGCTACCAACTCTTTTTC
CGAAGGTAACTGGCTTCAGCAGAGCGCAGATACCAAATACTGTTCTTCTAGTGTAGCCGTAGTTAGGCCA
CCACTTCAAGAACTCTGTAGCACCGCCTACATACCTCGCTCTGCTAATCCTGTTACCAGTGGCTGCTGCC
AGTGGCGATAAGTCGTGTCTTACCGGGTTGGACTCAAGACGATAGTTACCGGATAAGGCGCAGCGGTCGG
GCTGAACGGGGGGTTCGTGCACACAGCCCAGCTTGGAGCGAACGACCTACACCGAACTGAGATACCTACA
GCGTGAGCTATGAGAAAGCGCCACGCTTCCCGAAGGGAGAAAGGCGGACAGGTATCCGGTAAGCGGCAGG
GTCGGAACAGGAGAGCGCACGAGGGAGCTTCCAGGGGGAAACGCCTGGTATCTTTATAGTCCTGTCGGGT
TTCGCCACCTCTGACTTGAGCGTCGATTTTTGTGATGCTCGTCAGGGGGGCGGAGCCTATGGAAAAACGC
CAGCAACGCGGCCTTTTTACGGTTCCTGGCCTTTTGCTGGCCTTTTGCTCACATGTTCTTTCCTGCGTTA
TCCCCTGATTCTGTGGATAACCGTATTACCGCCATGCATTAGTTATTAATAGTAATCAATTACGGGGTCA
TTAGTTCATAGCCCATATATGGAGTTCCGCGTTACATAACTTACGGTAAATGGCCCGCCTGGCTGACCGC
CCAACGACCCCCGCCCATTGACGTCAATAATGACGTATGTTCCCATAGTAACGCCAATAGGGACTTTCCA
TTGACGTCAATGGGTGGAGTATTTACGGTAAACTGCCCACTTGGCAGTACATCAAGTGTATCATATGCCA
AGTACGCCCCCTATTGACGTCAATGACGGTAAATGGCCCGCCTGGCATTATGCCCAGTACATGACCTTAT
GGGACTTTCCTACTTGGCAGTACATCTACGTATTAGTCATCGCTATTACCATGGTGATGCGGTTTTGGCA
GTACATCAATGGGCGTGGATAGCGGTTTGACTCACGGGGATTTCCAAGTCTCCACCCCATTGACGTCAAT
GGGAGTTTGTTTTGGCACCAAAATCAACGGGACTTTCCAAAATGTCGTAACAACTCCGCCCCATTGACGC
AAATGGGCGGTAGGCGTGTACGGTGGGAGGTCTATATAAGCAGAGCTGGTTTAGTGAACCGTCAGATCCG
CTAGCGCTACCGGTCGCCACC
Features (pLannotate 1.2.2; 18 found; start..end, strand, type, name):
      1..717     +  CDS            EGFP: EGFP is a basic (constitutively fluorescent) green fluorescent protein published in 1996, derived from Aequorea victoria. It is reported to be a rapidly-maturing weak dimer with moderate acid sensitivity.
    718..736     +  misc_feature   MCS (fragment): multiple cloning site
    746..763     +  protein_bind   attB1 (fragment): mutant version of attB; core recombination site for the Gateway® BP reaction BP Clonase™
    769..1812    +  CDS            YOD1: OTU1_HUMAN - Also known as DUBA8, HIN7, OTUD2. Experimental evidence at protein level: Swiss-Prot protein existence level 1. Hydrolase that can remove conjugated ubiquitin from proteins and participates in endoplasmic reticulum-associated degradation (ERAD) for misfolded lumenal proteins. May act by triming the ubiquitin chain on the associated substrate to facilitate their threading through the VCP/p97 pore. Ubiquitin moieties on substrates may present a steric impediment to the threading process when the substrate is transferred to the VCP pore and threaded through VCP's axial channel. Media
   1820..1837    -  protein_bind   attB2 (fragment): mutant version of attB; core recombination site for the Gateway® BP reaction BP Clonase™
   1846..1883    +  misc_feature   MCS (fragment): multiple cloning site
   1900..1984    +  CDS            large T antigen (fragment): large T antigen from SV40 (simian virus 40)
   2007..2128    +  polyA_signal   SV40 poly(A) signal: SV40 polyadenylation signal
   2162..2590    -  rep_origin     f1 ori (sequence partly withheld): f1 bacteriophage origin of replication; arrow indicates direction of (+) strand synthesis
   2617..2721    +  promoter       AmpR promoter: bla
   2723..3080    +  promoter       SV40 promoter: SV40 enhancer and early promoter
   3115..3909    +  CDS            NeoR/KanR: aminoglycoside phosphotransferase from Tn5; aph(3')-II (or nptII); confers resistance to neomycin, kanamycin, and G418 (Geneticin®)
   3930..4082    +  CDS            ble (fragment): BLE_KLEPN - Experimental evidence at protein level: Swiss-Prot protein existence level 1. Binding protein with a strong affinity to the bleomycin family of antibiotics. Binds to CL990; an antimitotic-antibiotic compound. From Klebsiella pneumoniae.
   4141..4188    +  polyA_signal   HSV TK poly(A) signal: herpes simplex virus thymidine kinase polyadenylation signal (Cole and Stacy, 1985)
   4279..4295    -  polyA_signal   bGH poly(A) signal (fragment): bovine growth hormone polyadenylation signal
   4517..5105    +  rep_origin     ori: high-copy-number ColE1/pMB1/pBR322/pUC origin of replication
   5280..5583    +  enhancer       CMV enhancer: human cytomegalovirus immediate early enhancer
   5584..5787    +  promoter       CMV promoter: human cytomegalovirus (CMV) immediate early promoter
