[The description below was written by a language model from this plasmid's Addgene catalogue record and pLannotate feature annotations shown in this document.]
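Description:
pEGFP-YOD1 is a mammalian expression plasmid built on the pEGFP-C1 backbone that produces human YOD1 (also called OTUD2 or DUBA8) fused at its N-terminus to EGFP. The sequenced record is 5,831 nt. Transcription is driven by the human cytomegalovirus immediate-early enhancer and promoter, which in the circular map sit directly upstream of the EGFP coding sequence. EGFP is followed by a short stretch of the multiple cloning site, the YOD1 open reading frame, and an SV40 polyadenylation signal. The insert was placed between XhoI and EcoRI sites, both of which are retained. Fragments of Gateway attB1 and attB2 sites flank the YOD1 coding sequence, consistent with the record's note that the insert was subcloned from an earlier Flag-HA-YOD1 plasmid.

In bacteria the plasmid replicates from a high-copy ColE1/pUC-type origin, and it also carries an f1 phage origin. A single NeoR/KanR (Tn5 aminoglycoside phosphotransferase) gene provides both selections. A bacterial bla-type promoter drives it for kanamycin resistance in E. coli, and the SV40 enhancer/early promoter, with an HSV TK poly(A) signal, drives it for G418 selection of stably transfected mammalian cells. The short annotated fragments of ble, bGH poly(A) and SV40 large T antigen are probably partial sequence matches within backbone regions rather than functional elements.

YOD1 is an OTU-family deubiquitinating enzyme that works with the VCP/p97 ATPase, trimming ubiquitin chains on substrates. The GFP fusion allows its localisation and expression to be followed by fluorescence in transfected cells. The associated study addressed how VCP/p97 cooperates with YOD1 and other cofactors in the autophagic clearance of ruptured lysosomes.
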