Addgene plasmid #85664: pEGFP-YOD1
Purpose: Expression of human YOD1 with N-terminal GFP tag
Depositing lab: Hemmo Meyer. Depositing organization: Universitaet Duisburg-Essen. Publication: VCP/p97 cooperates with YOD1, UBXD1 and PLAA to drive clearance of ruptured lysosomes by autophagy. Papadopoulos C, Kirchner P, Bug M, Grum D, Koerver L, Schulze N, Poehler R, Dressler A, Fengler S, Arhzaouy K, Lux V, Ehrmann M, Weihl CC, Meyer H. EMBO J. 2016 Oct 17. pii: e201695148. 10.15252/embj.201695148 PubMed 27753622.
Backbone
  Vector backbone: pEGFP-C1
  Vector type: Mammalian Expression
  Selectable markers: Neomycin (select with G418)
Growth in bacteria
  Bacterial resistance: Kanamycin, 50 μg/mL
  Growth temperature: 37°C
  Growth strain: DH5alpha
  Copy number: Unknown
Gene/Insert
  Gene/Insert name: YOD1 (alt names: YOD1 OTU deubiquinating enzyme 1 homolog (S. cerevisiae); DKFZp451J1719, OTUD2, PRO0907)
  Species: H. sapiens (human)
  GenBank ID: NM_018566
  Entrez Gene: YOD1 (a.k.a. DUBA8, OTUD2, PRO0907)
  Promoter: CMV
  Tag / fusion protein: GFP (N terminal on backbone)
  Cloning method: Restriction Enzyme; 5′ cloning site XhoI (not destroyed); 3′ cloning site EcoRI (not destroyed)
  Sequencing primers: 5′ CMV-F; 3′ SV40pA-R
Resource information
  A portion of this plasmid was derived from a plasmid made by: cloned from Flag-HA-YOD1 (#22554, W. Harper)
Terms and licenses: Academic/Nonprofit Terms; Industry Terms: Not Available to Industry
How to cite: pEGFP-YOD1 was a gift from Hemmo Meyer (Addgene plasmid # 85664 ; http://n2t.net/addgene:85664 ; RRID:Addgene_85664)
